>Addgene plasmid #42787 | TAL3324 | depositor partial sequence | sequence record 57907 | TAL3324 sequence 2430 bps
TCTAGAGCTAGCACCATGGACTACAAAGACCATGACGGTGATTATAAAGATCATGACATCGATTACAAGG
ATGACGATGACAAGATGGCCCCCAAGAAGAAGAGGAAGGTGGGCATTCACCGCGGGGTACCTATGGTGGA
CTTGAGGACACTCGGTTATTCGCAACAGCAACAGGAGAAAATCAAGCCTAAGGTCAGGAGCACCGTCGCG
CAACACCACGAGGCGCTTGTGGGGCATGGCTTCACTCATGCGCATATTGTCGCGCTTTCACAGCACCCTG
CGGCGCTTGGGACGGTGGCTGTCAAATACCAAGATATGATTGCGGCCCTGCCCGAAGCCACGCACGAGGC
AATTGTAGGGGTCGGTAAACAGTGGTCGGGAGCGCGAGCACTTGAGGCGCTGCTGACTGTGGCGGGTGAG
CTTAGGGGGCCTCCGCTCCAGCTCGACACCGGGCAGCTGCTGAAGATCGCGAAGAGAGGGGGAGTAACAG
CGGTAGAGGCAGTGCACGCCTGGCGCAATGCGCTCACCGGGGCCCCCTTGAACCTGACCCCAGACCAGGT
AGTCGCAATCGCGTCACATGACGGGGGAAAGCAAGCCCTGGAAACCGTGCAAAGGTTGTTGCCGGTCCTT
TGTCAAGACCACGGCCTTACACCGGAGCAAGTCGTGGCCATTGCAAATAATAACGGTGGCAAACAGGCTC
TTGAGACGGTTCAGAGACTTCTCCCAGTTCTCTGTCAAGCCCACGGGCTGACTCCCGATCAAGTTGTAGC
GATTGCGTCGCATGACGGAGGGAAACAAGCATTGGAGACTGTCCAACGGCTCCTTCCCGTGTTGTGTCAA
GCCCACGGTTTGACGCCTGCACAAGTGGTCGCCATCGCCTCGAATGGCGGCGGTAAGCAGGCGCTGGAAA
CAGTACAGCGCCTGCTGCCTGTACTGTGCCAGGATCATGGACTGACCCCAGACCAGGTAGTCGCAATCGC
GAACAATAATGGGGGAAAGCAAGCCCTGGAAACCGTGCAAAGGTTGTTGCCGGTCCTTTGTCAAGACCAC
GGCCTTACACCGGAGCAAGTCGTGGCCATTGCAAGCAATGGGGGTGGCAAACAGGCTCTTGAGACGGTTC
AGAGACTTCTCCCAGTTCTCTGTCAAGCCCACGGGCTGACTCCCGATCAAGTTGTAGCGATTGCGTCGCA
TGACGGAGGGAAACAAGCATTGGAGACTGTCCAACGGCTCCTTCCCGTGTTGTGTCAAGCCCACGGTTTG
ACGCCTGCACAAGTGGTCGCCATCGCCTCGAATGGCGGCGGTAAGCAGGCGCTGGAAACAGTACAGCGCC
TGCTGCCTGTACTGTGCCAGGATCATGGACTGACCCCAGACCAGGTAGTCGCAATCGCGAACAATAATGG
GGGAAAGCAAGCCCTGGAAACCGTGCAAAGGTTGTTGCCGGTCCTTTGTCAAGACCACGGCCTTACACCG
GAGCAAGTCGTGGCCATTGCAAATAATAACGGTGGCAAACAGGCTCTTGAGACGGTTCAGAGACTTCTCC
CAGTTCTCTGTCAAGCCCACGGGCTGACTCCCGATCAAGTTGTAGCGATTGCGTCGCATGACGGAGGGAA
ACAAGCATTGGAGACTGTCCAACGGCTCCTTCCCGTGTTGTGTCAAGCCCACGGTTTGACGCCTGCACAA
GTGGTCGCCATCGCCAACAACAACGGCGGTAAGCAGGCGCTGGAAACAGTACAGCGCCTGCTGCCTGTAC
TGTGCCAGGATCATGGACTGACCCCAGACCAGGTAGTCGCAATCGCGTCAAACGGAGGGGGAAAGCAAGC
CCTGGAAACCGTGCAAAGGTTGTTGCCGGTCCTTTGTCAAGACCACGGCCTTACACCGGAGCAAGTCGTG
GCCATTGCAAATAATAACGGTGGCAAACAGGCTCTTGAGACGGTTCAGAGACTTCTCCCAGTTCTCTGTC
AAGCCCACGGGCTGACTCCCGATCAAGTTGTAGCGATTGCGTCCAACGGTGGAGGGAAACAAGCATTGGA
GACTGTCCAACGGCTCCTTCCCGTGTTGTGTCAAGCCCACGGTTTGACGCCTGCACAAGTGGTCGCCATC
GCCAGCCATGATGGCGGTAAGCAGGCGCTGGAAACAGTACAGCGCCTGCTGCCTGTACTGTGCCAGGATC
ATGGACTGACACCCGAACAGGTGGTCGCCATTGCTTCCCACGACGGAGGACGGCCAGCCTTGGAGTCCAT
CGTAGCCCAATTGTCCAGGCCCGATCCCGCGTTGGCTGCGTTAACGAATGACCATCTGGTGGCGTTGGCA
TGTCTTGGTGGACGACCCGCGCTCGATGCAGTCAAAAAGGGTCTGCCTCATGCTCCCGCATTGATCAAAA
GAACCAACCGGCGGATTCCCGAGAGAACTTCCCATCGAGTCGCGGGATCC
