>Addgene plasmid #42787 | TAL3324 | addgene partial sequence | sequence record 60778 | JDS-TALEN-F 5'-TAGGGGTCGGTAAACAGTGG-3'
TGTGGCGGGTGAGCTTAGGGGGCCTCCGCTCCAGCTCGACACCGGGCAGCTGCTGAAGATCGCGAAGAGA
GGGGGAGTAACAGCGGTAGAGGCAGTGCACGCCTGGCGCAATGCGCTCACCGGGGCCCCCTTGAACCTGA
CCCCAGACCAGGTAGTCGCAATCGCGTCACATGACGGGGGAAAGCAAGCCCTGGAAACCGTGCAAAGGTT
GTTGCCGGTCCTTTGTCAAGACCACGGCCTTACACCGGAGCAAGTCGTGGCCATTGCAAATAATAACGGT
GGCAAACAGGCTCTTGAGACGGTTCAGAGACTTCTCCCAGTTCTCTGTCAAGCCCACGGGCTGACTCCCG
ATCAAGTTGTAGCGATTGCGTCGCATGACGGAGGGAAACAAGCATTGGAGACTGTCCAACGGCTCCTTCC
CGTGTTGTGTCAAGCCCACGGTTTGACGCCTGCACAAGTGGTCGCCATCGCCTCGAATGGCGGCGGTAAG
CAGGCGCTGGAAACAGTACAGCGCCTGCTGCCTGTACTGTGCCAGGATCATGGACTGACCCCAGACCAGG
TAGTCGCAATCGCGAACAATAATGGGGGAAAGCAAGCCCTGGAAACCGTGCAAAGGTTGTTGCCGGTCCT
TTGTCAAGACCACGGCCTTACACCGGAGCAAGTCGTGGCCATTGCAAGCAATGGGGGTGGCAAACAGGCT
CTTGAGACGGTTCAGAGACTTCTCCCAGTTCTCTGTCAAGCCCACGGGCTGACTCCCGATCAAGTTGTAG
CGATTGCGTCGCATGACGGAGGGAAACAAGCATTGGAGACTGTCCAACGGCTCCTTCCCGTGTTGTGTCA
AGCCCACGGTTTGACGCCTGCACAAGTGGTCGCCATCGCCTCGAATGGCGGCGGTAAGCAGGCGCTGGAA
ACAGTACAGCGCCTGCTGCCTGTACTGTGCCAGG
