[The description below was written by a language model from this plasmid's Addgene catalogue record.]
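Description:
TAL3324 is a TALEN expression plasmid encoding the left-hand monomer of a nuclease pair directed against the zebrafish (D. rerio) nup155 gene. It is built on the JDS71 backbone (about 6.4 kb without insert), a vector classed as mammalian expression with a T7 element. It is a high-copy plasmid maintained in E. coli under ampicillin selection. The record does not include a feature table, so the origin of replication and other backbone details are not specified here.

The roughly 1.6 kb insert is an engineered TAL effector repeat array designed to recognise a specific 18-nucleotide site in nup155. It was placed into the backbone by restriction cloning that destroyed the sites at both junctions. The backbone supplies the flanking coding parts, so the array is expressed as a fusion with an N-terminal 3X Flag tag for detection and a C-terminal wild-type FokI nuclease domain. A CMV promoter drives expression in transfected cells. The T7 designation indicates that a T7 promoter is also available, which would typically permit in vitro transcription of mRNA, the usual route for delivering TALENs into zebrafish embryos. The use of a BGH reverse sequencing primer suggests a BGH polyadenylation region downstream of the coding sequence.

Because FokI cleaves only as a dimer, this construct is meant to be used together with the matching right-hand nup155 TALEN, which binds the opposite strand nearby. The resulting double-strand break is repaired imprecisely, producing insertions or deletions that disrupt the gene. The "ZebrafishCommunity" insert name suggests it belongs to a set of TALENs made for zebrafish gene targeting.
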