Addgene plasmid #42787: TAL3324
Depositing lab: Keith Joung. Depositing organization: Massachusetts General Hospital. Publication: Targeted gene disruption in somatic zebrafish cells using engineered TALENs. Sander JD, Cade L, Khayter C, Reyon D, Peterson RT, Joung JK, Yeh JR. Nat Biotechnol. 2011 Aug 5;29(8):697-8. doi: 10.1038/nbt.1934. PubMed 21822241.
Backbone
  Vector backbone: JDS71
  Backbone manufacturer: Addgene plasmid #32287
  Backbone size w/o insert (bp): 6447
  Vector type: Mammalian Expression ; T7
Growth in bacteria
  Bacterial resistance: Ampicillin, 100 μg/mL
  Growth temperature: 37°C
  Growth strain: XL1 Blue
  Copy number: High Copy
Gene/Insert
  Gene/Insert name: ZebrafishCommunity-nup155-left (alt name: nup155)
  Species: D. rerio (zebrafish)
  Insert size (bp): 1640
  Entrez Gene: nup155 (a.k.a. zgc:55435)
  Promoter: CMV
  Tag / fusion protein: 3X Flag (N terminal on backbone); WT FOKI (C terminal on backbone)
  Cloning method: Restriction Enzyme; 5′ cloning site N/A (destroyed during cloning); 3′ cloning site N/A (destroyed during cloning)
  Sequencing primers: 5′ CMV-F; 3′ BGH-rev
Terms and licenses: Academic/Nonprofit Terms; Industry Terms: Not Available to Industry
Depositor comments: Target binding site: TCGCTGTCTGGCGTGTCC It is strongly recommended that users perform a diagnostic digest to verify this plasmid prior to use. For example, a double digest of the plasmid with BamHI and KpnI should result in two bands at 2.3kb and 5.8kb.
How to cite: TAL3324 was a gift from Keith Joung (Addgene plasmid # 42787 ; http://n2t.net/addgene:42787 ; RRID:Addgene_42787)
